>Addgene plasmid #106751 | gh80 | addgene full sequence | sequence record 221065 | Addgene Assembled Full Sequence
CTAAATTGTAAGCGTTAATATTTTGTTAAAATTCGCGTTAAATTTTTGTTAAATCAGCTCATTTTTTAAC
CAATAGGCCGAAATCGGCAAAATCCCTTATAAATCAAAAGAATAGACCGAGATAGGGTTGAGTGGCCGCT
ACAGGGCGCTCCCATTCGCCATTCAGGCTGCGCAACTGTTGGGAAGGGCGTTTCGGTGCGGGCCTCTTCG
CTATTACGCCAGCTGGCGAAAGGGGGATGTGCTGCAAGGCGATTAAGTTGGGTAACGCCAGGGTTTTCCC
AGTCACGACGTTGTAAAACGACGGCCAGTGAGCGCGACGTAATACGACTCACTATAGGGCGAATTGGCGG
AAGGCCGTCAAGGCCACGTGTCTTGTCCAGAGCTCGATATCGAATTCGAGGGCCTATTTCCCATGATTCC
TTCATATTTGCATATACGATACAAGGCTGTTAGAGAGATAATTGGAATTAATTTGACTGTAAACACAAAG
ATATTAGTACAAAATACGTGACGTAGAAAGTAATAATTTCTTGGGTAGTTTGCAGTTTTAAAATTATGTT
TTAAAATGGACTATCATATGCTTACCGTAACTTGAAAGTATTTCGATTTCTTGGCTTTATATATCTTGTG
GAAAGGACGAAACACCGGAGAGCCTCAAGCGCTCCAGTTTTAGAGCTAGAAATAGCAAGTTAAAATAAGG
CTAGTCCGTTATCAACTTGAAAAAGTGGCACCGAGTCGGTGCTTTTTTTGGTACCTGGAGCACAAGACTG
GCCTCATGGGCCTTCCGCTCACTGCCCGCTTTCCAGTCGGGAAACCTGTCGTGCCAGCTGCATTAACATG
GTCATAGCTGTTTCCTTGCGTATTGGGCGCTCTCCGCTTCCTCGCTCACTGACTCGCTGCGCTCGGTCGT
TCGGGTAAAGCCTGGGGTGCCTAATGAGCAAAAGGCCAGCAAAAGGCCAGGAACCGTAAAAAGGCCGCGT
TGCTGGCGTTTTTCCATAGGCTCCGCCCCCCTGACGAGCATCACAAAAATCGACGCTCAAGTCAGAGGTG
GCGAAACCCGACAGGACTATAAAGATACCAGGCGTTTCCCCCTGGAAGCTCCCTCGTGCGCTCTCCTGTT
CCGACCCTGCCGCTTACCGGATACCTGTCCGCCTTTCTCCCTTCGGGAAGCGTGGCGCTTTCTCATAGCT
CACGCTGTAGGTATCTCAGTTCGGTGTAGGTCGTTCGCTCCAAGCTGGGCTGTGTGCACGAACCCCCCGT
TCAGCCCGACCGCTGCGCCTTATCCGGTAACTATCGTCTTGAGTCCAACCCGGTAAGACACGACTTATCG
CCACTGGCAGCAGCCACTGGTAACAGGATTAGCAGAGCGAGGTATGTAGGCGGTGCTACAGAGTTCTTGA
AGTGGTGGCCTAACTACGGCTACACTAGAAGAACAGTATTTGGTATCTGCGCTCTGCTGAAGCCAGTTAC
CTTCGGAAAAAGAGTTGGTAGCTCTTGATCCGGCAAACAAACCACCGCTGGTAGCGGTGGTTTTTTTGTT
TGCAAGCAGCAGATTACGCGCAGAAAAAAAGGATCTCAAGAAGATCCTTTGATCTTTTCTACGGGGTCTG
ACGCTCAGTGGAACGAAAACTCACGTTAAGGGATTTTGGTCATGAGATTATCAAAAAGGATCTTCACCTA
GATCCTTTTAAATTAAAAATGAAGTTTTAAATCAATCTAAAGTATATATGAGTAAACTTGGTCTGACAGT
TACCAATGCTTAATCAGTGAGGCACCTATCTCAGCGATCTGTCTATTTCGTTCATCCATAGTTGCCTGAC
TCCCCGTCGTGTAGATAACTACGATACGGGAGGGCTTACCATCTGGCCCCAGTGCTGCAATGATACCGCG
AGAACCACGCTCACCGGCTCCAGATTTATCAGCAATAAACCAGCCAGCCGGAAGGGCCGAGCGCAGAAGT
GGTCCTGCAACTTTATCCGCCTCCATCCAGTCTATTAATTGTTGCCGGGAAGCTAGAGTAAGTAGTTCGC
CAGTTAATAGTTTGCGCAACGTTGTTGCCATTGCTACAGGCATCGTGGTGTCACGCTCGTCGTTTGGTAT
GGCTTCATTCAGCTCCGGTTCCCAACGATCAAGGCGAGTTACATGATCCCCCATGTTGTGCAAAAAAGCG
GTTAGCTCCTTCGGTCCTCCGATCGTTGTCAGAAGTAAGTTGGCCGCAGTGTTATCACTCATGGTTATGG
CAGCACTGCATAATTCTCTTACTGTCATGCCATCCGTAAGATGCTTTTCTGTGACTGGTGAGTACTCAAC
CAAGTCATTCTGAGAATAGTGTATGCGGCGACCGAGTTGCTCTTGCCCGGCGTCAATACGGGATAATACC
GCGCCACATAGCAGAACTTTAAAAGTGCTCATCATTGGAAAACGTTCTTCGGGGCGAAAACTCTCAAGGA
TCTTACCGCTGTTGAGATCCAGTTCGATGTAACCCACTCGTGCACCCAACTGATCTTCAGCATCTTTTAC
TTTCACCAGCGTTTCTGGGTGAGCAAAAACAGGAAGGCAAAATGCCGCAAAAAAGGGAATAAGGGCGACA
CGGAAATGTTGAATACTCATACTCTTCCTTTTTCAATATTATTGAAGCATTTATCAGGGTTATTGTCTCA
TGAGCGGATACATATTTGAATGTATTTAGAAAAATAAACAAATAGGGGTTCCGCGCACATTTCCCCGAAA
AGTGCCAC
Features (pLannotate 1.2.2; 10 found; start..end, strand, type, name):
      3..134     -  rep_origin     M13 ori (fragment): M13 bacteriophage origin of replication; arrow indicates direction of (+) strand synthesis
    155..311     -  CDS            lacZα (fragment): LacZα fragment of β-galactosidase; lacZ fragment
    320..338     +  promoter       T7 promoter: promoter for bacteriophage T7 RNA polymerase
    398..638     +  promoter       U6 promoter: RNA polymerase III promoter for human U6 snRNA
    667..742     +  misc_RNA       gRNA scaffold: guide RNA scaffold for the Streptococcus pyogenes CRISPR/Cas9 system
    789..836     -  CDS            lacI (fragment): lac repressor; lacI; The lac repressor binds to the lac operator to inhibit transcription in E. coli. This inhibition can be relieved by adding lactose or isopropyl-β-D-thiogalactopyranoside (IPTG).
    873..913     -  rep_origin     RSF ori (fragment): Plasmids containing the RSF 1030 origin of replication can be propagated in E. coli cells that contain additional plasmids with compatible origins.
    991..1579    -  rep_origin     ori: high-copy-number ColE1/pMB1/pBR322/pUC origin of replication
   1750..2610    -  CDS            AmpR: β-lactamase; bla; confers resistance to ampicillin, carbenicillin, and related antibiotics
   2611..2715    -  promoter       AmpR promoter: bla
