[The description below was written by a language model from this plasmid's Addgene catalogue record and pLannotate feature annotations shown in this document.]
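Description:
gh80 is a small (about 2.7 kb) mammalian guide RNA expression plasmid built on the EPB104 backbone, designed to deliver a single CRISPR/Cas9 guide against human MGAT4B (also known as GNT-IVB), a glycosyltransferase gene. It belongs to a validated gRNA collection covering the human glycosyltransferase genes. In bacteria it is maintained at high copy through a ColE1/pUC-type origin of replication and selected with ampicillin via the β-lactamase gene driven by its native bla promoter.

The functional cassette consists of a human U6 promoter, an RNA polymerase III promoter suited to producing short, uncapped transcripts, followed by a short gap that accommodates the MGAT4B-specific protospacer and then the Streptococcus pyogenes Cas9 gRNA scaffold. Transcription therefore yields a complete single guide RNA that directs SpCas9 to the MGAT4B locus. The plasmid encodes no Cas9 itself and carries no mammalian selection marker or reporter in the annotated features, so the nuclease must be supplied separately, for example from a co-transfected plasmid or a Cas9-expressing cell line. A T7 promoter lies upstream of the U6 cassette; the record lists a T7-based primer for sequencing across the insert.

The remaining annotations, which are fragments of an M13 origin, lacZα, lacI and an RSF origin, are partial remnants of the cloning vector lineage and are unlikely to be functional. The insert was introduced by restriction cloning, though the sites used are not recorded. Typical use is transient transfection into human cells to knock out MGAT4B for studies of glycosylation.
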