Addgene plasmid #106751: gh80
Purpose: expression of gRNA targeting MGAT4B
Depositing lab: Eric-Paul Bennett. Depositing organization: University of Copenhagen. Publication: A validated gRNA library for CRISPR/Cas9 targeting of the human glycosyltransferase genome. Narimatsu Y, Joshi HJ, Zhang Y, Gomes C, Chen YH, Lorenzetti F, Furukawa S, Schjoldager K, Hansen L, Clausen H, Bennett EP, Wandall HH. Glycobiology. 2018 Jan 5. pii: 4791732. doi: 10.1093/glycob/cwx101. PubMed 29315387.
Backbone
  Vector backbone: EPB104
  Backbone manufacturer: Eric-Paul Bennett (Addgene plasmid # 68369)
  Backbone size w/o insert (bp): 2376
  Vector type: Mammalian Expression
Growth in bacteria
  Bacterial resistance: Ampicillin, 100 μg/mL
  Growth temperature: 37°C
  Growth strain: DH5alpha
  Copy number: High Copy
Gene/Insert
  Gene/Insert name: MGAT4B
  gRNA/shRNA sequence: GGAGAGCCTCAAGCGCTCCA
  Species: H. sapiens (human)
  Entrez Gene: MGAT4B (a.k.a. GNT-IV, GNT-IVB)
  Cloning method: Restriction Enzyme; 5′ cloning site unknown (unknown if destroyed); 3′ cloning site unknown (unknown if destroyed)
  Sequencing primers: 5′ T7NP
Terms and licenses: Academic/Nonprofit Terms; Industry Terms: Not Available to Industry
How to cite: gh80 was a gift from Eric-Paul Bennett (Addgene plasmid # 106751 ; http://n2t.net/addgene:106751 ; RRID:Addgene_106751)
