>Addgene plasmid #106751 | gh80 | addgene partial sequence | sequence record 221066 | hU6-F
AATTGGAATTAATTTGACTGTAAACACAAAGATATTAGTACAAAATACGTGACGTAGAAAGTAATAATTT
CTTGGGTAGTTTGCAGTTTTAAAATTATGTTTTAAAATGGACTATCATATGCTTACCGTAACTTGAAAGT
ATTTCGATTTCTTGGCTTTATATATCTTGTGGAAAGGACGAAACACCGGAGAGCCTCAAGCGCTCCAGTT
TTAGAGCTAGAAATAGCAAGTTAAAATAAGGCTAGTCCGTTATCAACTTGAAAAAGTGGCACCGAGTCGG
TGCTTTTTTTGGTACCTGGAGCACAAGACTGGCCTCATGGGCCTTCCGCTCACTGCCCGCTTTCCAGTCG
GGAAACCTGTCGTGCCAGCTGCATTAACATGGTCATAGCTGTTTCCTTGCGTATTGGGCGCTCTCCGCTT
CCTCGCTCACTGACTCGCTGCGCTCGGTCGTTCGGGTAAAGCCTGGGGTGCCTAATGAGCAAAAGGCCAG
CAAAAGGCCAGGAACCGTAAAAAGGCCGCGTTGCTGGCGTTTTTCCATAGGCTCCGCCCCCCTGACGAGC
ATCACAAAAATCGACGCTCAAGTCAGAGGTGGCGAAACCCGACAGGACTATAAAGATACCAGGCGTTTCC
CCCTGGAAGCTCCCTCGTGCGCTCTCCTGTTCCGACCCTGCCGCTTACCGGATACCTGTCCGCCTTTCTC
CCTTCGGGAAGCGTGGCGCTTTCTCATAGCTCACGCTGTAGGTATCTCAGTTCGGTGTAGGTCGTTCGCT
CCAAGCTGGGCTGTGTGCACGAACCCCCCGTTCAGCCCGACCGCTGCGCCTTATCCGGTAACTATCGTCT
TGAGTCCAACCCGGTAAGACACGACTTATCGCCACTGGCAGCAGCCACTGGTAACAGGATTAGCAGAGCG
AGGTATGTAGGNGGTGCTACAGAGTTCTTGAAGTGGTGGCCTAACTACGGCTACACTAGAA
